>Addgene plasmid #19286 | pcDNA3-S33Y Beta-catenin | addgene full sequence | sequence record 105989 | Addgene pilot full sequence
TGGCCACCCATCTCATGTTCCATCATGGGGTCCATACCCAAGGCATCCTGGCCATATCCACCAGAGTGAA
AAGAACGATAGCTAGGATCATCCTGGCGATATCCAAGGGGTTCTCCCTGGGCACCAATATCAAGTCCAAG
ATCAGCAGTCTCATTCCAAGCCATTGGCTCTGTTCTGAAGAGAGAGCTGGTCAGCTCAACTGAAAGCCGT
TT
[1614 nt withheld, positions 213-1826]
TTTCAGCATCTGTGATGGTTCAGCCAAACGCTGGACATTAGTGGGATGAGCAGCATCAAACTGTGTAGAT
GGGATCTGCATGCCCTCATCTAATGTCTCAGGGAACATAGCAGCTCGTACCCTCTGAGCTCGAGTCATTG
CATACTGTCCATCAATATCAGCTACTTGTTCTTGAGTGAAGGACTGAGAAAATCCCTGTTCCCACTCATA
CAGGACTTGGGAGGTATCCACATCCTCTTCCTCAGGATTGCCTTTACCACTCAGAGAAGGAGCTGTGGTA
GTGGCACCAGAATGGATTCCATAGTCCAGGTAAGACTGTTGCTGCCAGTGACTAACAGCCGCTTTTCTGT
CTGGTTCCATGGCCATGTCCAACTCCATCAAATCAGCTTGAGTAGCCATTGTCCACGCTGGGGATCCGAG
CTCGGTACCAAGCTTGGGTCTCCCTATAGTGAGTCGTATTAATTTCGATAAGCCAGTAAGCAGTGGGTTC
TCTAGTTAGCCAGAGAGCTCTGCTTATATAGACCTCCCACCGTACACGCCTACCGCCCATTTGCGTCAAT
GGGGCGGAGTTGTTACGACATTTTGGAAAGTCCCGTTGATTTTGGTGCCAAAACAAACTCCCATTGACGT
CAATGGGGTGGAGACTTGGAAATCCCCGTGAGTCAAACCGCTATCCACGCCCATTGATGTACTGCCAAAA
CCGCATCACCATGGTAATAGCGATGACTAATACGTAGATGTACTGCCAAGTAGGAAAGTCCCATAAGGTC
ATGTACTGGGCATAATGCCAGGCGGGCCATTTACCGTCATTGACGTCAATAGGGGGCGTACTTGGCATAT
GATACACTTGATGTACTGCCAAGTGGGCAGTTTACCGTAAATACTCCACCCATTGACGTCAATGGAAAGT
CCCTATTGGCGTTACTATGGGAACATACGTCATTATTGACGTCAATGGGCGGGGGTCGTTGGGCGGTCAG
CCAGGCGGGCCATTTACCGTAAGTTATGTAACGCGGAACTCCATATATGGGCTATGAACTAATGACCCCG
TAATTGATTACTATTAATAACTAGTCAATAATCAATGTCAACGCGTATATCTGGCCCGTACATCGCGAAG
CAGCGCAAAACGCCTAACCCTAAGCAGATTCTTCATGCAATTGTCGGTCAAGCCTTGCCTTGTTGTAGCT
TAAATTTTGCTCGCGCACTACTCAGCGACCTCCAACACACAAGCAGGGAGCAGATACTGGCTTAACTATG
CGGCATCAGAGCAGATTGTACTGAGAGTGCACCATAGGGGATCGGGAGATCTCCCGATCCGTCGACGTCA
GGTGGCACTTTTCGGGGAAATGTGCGCGGAACCCCTATTTGTTTATTTTTCTAAATACATTCAAATATGT
ATCCGCTCATGAGACAATAACCCTGATAAATGCTTCAATAATATTGAAAAAGGAAGAGTATGAGTATTCA
ACATTTCCGTGTCGCCCTTATTCCCTTTTTTGCGGCATTTTGCCTTCCTGTTTTTGCTCACCCAGAAACG
CTGGTGAAAGTAAAAGATGCTGAAGATCAGTTGGGTGCACGAGTGGGTTACATCGAACTGGATCTCAACA
GCGGTAAGATCCTTGAGAGTTTTCGCCCCGAAGAACGTTTTCCAATGATGAGCACTTTTAAAGTTCTGCT
ATGTGGCGCGGTATTATCCCGTATTGACGCCGGGCAAGAGCAACTCGGTCGCCGCATACACTATTCTCAG
AATGACTTGGTTGAGTACTCACCAGTCACAGAAAAGCATCTTACGGATGGCATGACAGTAAGAGAATTAT
GCAGTGCTGCCATAACCATGAGTGATAACACTGCGGCCAACTTACTTCTGACAACGATCGGAGGACCGAA
GGAGCTAACCGCTTTTTTGCACAACATGGGGGATCATGTAACTCGCCTTGATCGTTGGGAACCGGAGCTG
AATGAAGCCATACCAAACGACGAGCGTGACACCACGATGCCTGTAGCAATGGCAACAACGTTGCGCAAAC
TATTAACTGGCGAACTACTTACTCTAGCTTCCCGGCAACAATTAATAGACTGGATGGAGGCGGATAAAGT
TGCAGGACCACTTCTGCGCTCGGCCCTTCCGGCTGGCTGGTTTATTGCTGATAAATCTGGAGCCGGTGAG
CGTGGGTCTCGCGGTATCATTGCAGCACTGGGGCCAGATGGTAAGCCCTCCCGTATCGTAGTTATCTACA
CGACGGGGAGTCAGGCAACTATGGATGAACGAAATAGACAGATCGCTGAGATAGGTGCCTCACTGATTAA
GCATTGGTAACTGTCAGACCAAGTTTACTCATATATACTTTAGATTGATTTAAAACTTCATTTTTAATTT
AAAAGGATCTAGGTGAAGATCCTTTTTGATAATCTCATGACCAAAATCCCTTAACGTGAGTTTTCGTTCC
ACTGAGCGTCAGACCCCGTAGAAAAGATCAAAGGATCTTCTTGAGATCCTTTTTTTCTGCGCGTAATCTG
CTGCTTGCAAACAAAAAAACCACCGCTACCAGCGGTGGTTTGTTTGCCGGATCAAGAGCTACCAACTCTT
TTTCCGAAGGTAACTGGCTTCAGCAGAGCGCAGATACCAAATACTGTTCTTCTAGTGTAGCCGTAGTTAG
GCCACCACTTCAAGAACTCTGTAGCACCGCCTACATACCTCGCTCTGCTAATCCTGTTACCAGTGGCTGC
TGCCAGTGGCGATAAGTCGTGTCTTACCGGGTTGGACTCAAGACGATAGTTACCGGATAAGGCGCAGCGG
TCGGGCTGAACGGGGGGTTCGTGCACACAGCCCAGCTTGGAGCGAACGACCTACACCGAACTGAGATACC
TACAGCGTGAGCTATGAGAAAGCGCCACGCTTCCCGAAGGGAGAAAGGCGGACAGGTATCCGGTAAGCGG
CAGGGTCGGAACAGGAGAGCGCACGAGGGAGCTTCCAGGGGGAAACGCCTGGTATCTTTATAGTCCTGTC
GGGTTTCGCCACCTCTGACTTGAGCGTCGATTTTTGTGATGCTCGTCAGGGGGGCGGAGCCTATGGAAAA
ACGCCAGCAACGCGGCCTTTTTACGGTTCCTGGCCTTTTGCTGGCCTTTTGCTCACATGTTCTTTCCTGC
GTTATCCCCTGATTCTGTGGATAACCGTATTACCGCCTTTGAGTGAGCTGATACCGCTCGCCGCAGCCGA
ACGACCGAGCGCAGCGAGTCAGTGAGCGAGGAAGCGGAAGAGCGCCCAATACGCAAACCGCCTCTCCCCG
CGCGTTGGCCGATTCATTAATGCAGCTGGCACGACAGGTTTCCCGACTGGAAAGCGGGCAGTGAGCGCAA
CGCAATTAATGTGAGTTAGCTCACTCATTAGGCACCCCAGGCTTTACACTTTATGCTTCCGGCTCGTATG
TTGTGTGGAATTGTGAGCGGATAACAATTTCACACAGGAAACAGCTATGACCATGATTACGCCAAGCTCT
AGCTAGAGGTCGACGGTATACAGACATGATAAGATACATTGATGAGTTTGGACAAACCACAACTAGAATG
CAGTGAAAAAAATGCTTTATTTGTGAAATTTGTGATGCTATTGCTTTATTTGTAACCATTATAAGCTGCA
ATAAACAAGTTGGGGTGGGCGAAGAACTCCAGCATGAGATCCCCGCGCTGGAGGATCATCCAGCCGGCGT
CCCGGAAAACGATTCCGAAGCCCAACCTTTCATAGAAGGCGGCGGTGGAATCGAAATCTCGTGATGGCAG
GTTGGGCGTCGCTTGGTCGGTCATTTCGAACCCCAGAGTCCCGCTCAGAAGAACTCGTCAAGAAGGCGAT
AGAAGGCGATGCGCTGCGAATCGGGAGCGGCGATACCGTAAAGCACGAGGAAGCGGTCAGCCCATTCGCC
GCCAAGCTCTTCAGCAATATCACGGGTAGCCAACGCTATGTCCTGATAGCGGTCCGCCACACCCAGCCGG
CCACAGTCGATGAATCCAGAAAAGCGGCCATTTTCCACCATGATATTCGGCAAGCAGGCATCGCCATGGG
TCACGACGAGATCCTCGCCGTCGGGCATGCGCGCCTTGAGCCTGGCGAACAGTTCGGCTGGCGCGAGCCC
CTGATGCTCTTCGTCCAGATCATCCTGATCGACAAGACCGGCTTCCATCCGAGTACGTGCTCGCTCGATG
CGATGTTTCGCTTGGTGGTCGAATGGGCAGGTAGCCGGATCAAGCGTATGCAGCCGCCGCATTGCATCAG
CCATGATGGATACTTTCTCGGCAGGAGCAAGGTGAGATGACAGGAGATCCTGCCCCGGCACTTCGCCCAA
TAGCAGCCAGTCCCTTCCCGCTTCAGTGACAACGTCGAGCACAGCTGCGCAAGGAACGCCCGTCGTGGCC
AGCCACGATAGCCGCGCTGCCTCGTCCTGCAGTTCATTCAGGGCACCGGACAGGTCGGTCTTGACAAAAA
GAACCGGGCGCCCCTGCGCTGACAGCCGGAACACGGCGGCATCAGAGCAGCCGATTGTCTGTTGTGCCCA
GTCATAGCCGAATAGCCTCTCCACCCAAGCGGCCGGAGAACCTGCGTGCAATCCATCTTGTTCAATCATG
CGAAACGATCCTCATCCTGTCTCTTGATCAGATCCGAAAATGGATATACAAGCTCCCGGGAGCTTTTTGC
AAAAGCCTAGGCCTCCAAAAAAGCCTCCTCACTACTTCTGGAATAGCTCAGAGGCAGAGGCGGCCTCGGC
CTCTGCATAAATAAAAAAAATTAGTCAGCCATGGGGCGGAGAATGGGCGGAACTGGGCGGAGTTAGGGGC
GGGATGGGCGGAGTTAGGGGCGGGACTATGGTTGCTGACTAATTGAGATGCATGCTTTGCATACTTCTGC
CTGCTGGGGAGCCTGGGGACTTTCCACACCTGGTTGCTGACTAATTGAGATGCATGCTTTGCATACTTCT
GCCTGCTGGGGAGCCTGGGGACTTTCCACACCCTAACTGACACACATTCCACAGAATTAATTCGCGTTAA
ATTTTTGTTAAATCAGCTCATTTTTTAACCAATAGGCCGAAATCGGCAAAATCCCTTATAAATCAAAAGA
ATAGACCGAGATAGGGT
[37 nt withheld, positions 6954-6990]
AAAGAACGTGGACTCCAACGTCAAAGG
[49 nt withheld, positions 7018-7066]
T
[91 nt withheld, positions 7068-7158]
G
[124 nt withheld, positions 7160-7283]
GGGGATACCCCCTAGAGCCCCAGCTGGTTCTTTCCGCCTCAGAAGCCATAGAGCCCACCGCATCCCCAGC
ATGCCTGCTATTGTCTTCCCAATCCTCCCCCTTGCTGTCCTGCCCCACCCCACCCCCCAGAATAGAATGA
CACCTACTCAGACAATGCGATGCAATTTCCTCATTTTATTAGGAAAGGACAGTGGGAGTGGCACCTTCCA
GGGTCAAGGAAGGCACGGGGGAGGGGCAAACAACAGATGGCTGGCAACTAGAAGGCACAGTCGAGGCTGA
TCAGCGAGCTCTAGCATTTAGGTGACACTATAGAATAGGGCCCTCTAGATGCATGCTCGAGCGGCCGCTT
ACTTGTCATCGTCGTCCTTGTAGTCCAGGTCAGTATCAAACCAGGCCAGCTGATTGCTGTCACCTGGAGG
CAGCCCATCCATGAGGTCCTGGGCATGCCCCAGATCTGGCAGCCCATCAACTGGATAGTCAGCACCAGGG
TGG
Features (pLannotate 1.2.2; 22 found; start..end, strand, type, name):
   2269..2287    -  promoter       T7 promoter: promoter for bacteriophage T7 RNA polymerase
   2303..2336    -  LTR            5' LTR (truncated) (fragment): truncated 5' long terminal repeat (LTR) from HIV-1
   2332..2535    -  promoter       CMV promoter: human cytomegalovirus (CMV) immediate early promoter
   2536..2915    -  enhancer       CMV enhancer: human cytomegalovirus immediate early enhancer
   3070..3122    +  misc_feature   bom (fragment): basis of mobility region from pBR322
   3181..3285    +  promoter       AmpR promoter: bla
   3286..4146    +  CDS            AmpR: β-lactamase; bla; confers resistance to ampicillin, carbenicillin, and related antibiotics
   4317..4905    +  rep_origin     ori: high-copy-number ColE1/pMB1/pBR322/pUC origin of replication
   5088..5180    +  CDS            lacI (fragment): lac repressor; lacI; The lac repressor binds to the lac operator to inhibit transcription in E. coli. This inhibition can be relieved by adding lactose or isopropyl-β-D-thiogalactopyranoside (IPTG).
   5193..5214    +  protein_bind   CAP binding site: CAP binding activates transcription in the presence of cAMP. E. coli catabolite activator protein
   5229..5259    +  promoter       lac promoter: promoter for the E. coli lac operon
   5267..5283    +  protein_bind   lac operator: The lac repressor binds to the lac operator to inhibit transcription in E. coli. This inhibition can be relieved by adding lactose or isopropyl-β-D-thiogalactopyranoside (IPTG). lac repressor encoded by lacI
   5356..5477    -  polyA_signal   SV40 poly(A) signal: SV40 polyadenylation signal
   5472..5630    -  CDS            ble (fragment): BLE_KLEPN - Experimental evidence at protein level: Swiss-Prot protein existence level 1. Binding protein with a strong affinity to the bleomycin family of antibiotics. Binds to CL990; an antimitotic-antibiotic compound. From Klebsiella pneumoniae.
   5654..6445    -  CDS            neo: KKA2_KLEPN - Also known as kan, nptII. Experimental evidence at protein level: Swiss-Prot protein existence level 1. Resistance to kanamycin, neomycin, paromomycin, ribostamycin, butirosin and gentamicin B. From Klebsiella pneumoniae.
   6512..6841    -  promoter       SV40 promoter: SV40 enhancer and early promoter
   6855..7283    -  rep_origin     f1 ori (sequence partly withheld): f1 bacteriophage origin of replication; arrow indicates direction of (+) strand synthesis
   7304..7325    -  promoter       SV40 promoter (fragment): SV40 enhancer and early promoter
   7329..7553    -  polyA_signal   bGH poly(A) signal: bovine growth hormone polyadenylation signal
   7579..7597    +  promoter       SP6 promoter: promoter for bacteriophage SP6 RNA polymerase
   7635..7655    -  CDS            FLAG (fragment): FLAG® epitope tag, followed by an enterokinase cleavage site
   7659..2225    -  CDS            β-catenin (across the origin) (sequence partly withheld): human cadherin-associated protein that also plays a role in the canonical Wnt signaling pathway; Homo sapiens CTNNB1; also known as catenin beta-1
