[The description below was written by a language model from this plasmid's Addgene catalogue record and pLannotate feature annotations shown in this document.]
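Description:
pcDNA3-S33Y Beta-catenin is a mammalian expression plasmid built on the Invitrogen pcDNA3 backbone, carrying a roughly 2.3 kb human beta-catenin (CTNNB1) cDNA cloned between the BamHI and NotI sites. The sequenced record is about 7.8 kb. The feature table is consistent with the catalogue entry. It shows the CMV immediate-early enhancer and promoter driving the beta-catenin coding sequence, which runs across the numbering origin, followed by a C-terminal FLAG epitope and the bovine growth hormone polyadenylation signal. The depositor notes a 12-bp Kozak consensus sequence placed just upstream of the start codon to support efficient translation initiation. T7 and SP6 phage promoters flank the insert, as is usual for pcDNA3. The short HIV-1 LTR, lacI and ble matches are fragments called by automated annotation, not functional elements.

The plasmid is propagated in E. coli through a high-copy ColE1/pUC-type origin with ampicillin selection (bla), and an f1 origin is also present. For mammalian cells, an SV40 early promoter drives the neomycin phosphotransferase gene with an SV40 poly(A) signal, allowing G418 selection of stable transfectants.

The insert carries the S33Y substitution, which alters a presumptive GSK3β phosphorylation site. Phosphorylation in this N-terminal region normally marks beta-catenin for degradation, so mutants of this kind are generally treated as stabilised, constitutively signalling forms. The associated publication used mutant beta-catenin to study neoplastic transformation of RK3E cells and deregulation of Tcf/Lef-dependent transcription. The construct suits experiments that need activated canonical Wnt/beta-catenin signalling, with the protein detectable through its FLAG tag.
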