Addgene plasmid #19286: pcDNA3-S33Y Beta-catenin
Purpose: Mammalian expression of human beta-catenin with Flag tag and S33Y mutation
Depositing lab: Eric Fearon. Depositing organization: University of Michigan. Publication: Neoplastic transformation of RK3E by mutant beta-catenin requires deregulation of Tcf/Lef transcription but not activation of c-myc expression. Kolligs FT, Hu G, Dang CV, Fearon ER. Mol Cell Biol. 1999 Aug . 19(8):5696-706. PubMed 10409758.
Backbone
  Vector backbone: pcDNA3
  Backbone manufacturer: Invitrogen
  Backbone size w/o insert (bp): 5400
  Vector type: Mammalian Expression
  Selectable markers: Neomycin (select with G418)
Growth in bacteria
  Bacterial resistance: Ampicillin, 100 μg/mL
  Growth temperature: 37°C
  Growth strain: DH5alpha
  Copy number: High Copy
Gene/Insert
  Gene/Insert name: beta-catenin (alt name: CTNNB1)
  Species: H. sapiens (human)
  Insert size (bp): 2300
  Mutation: S33Y (presumptive GSK3β phosphorylation site)
  Entrez Gene: CTNNB1 (a.k.a. CTNNB, EVR7, MRD19, NEDSDV, armadillo)
  Tag / fusion protein: Flag (C terminal on insert)
  Cloning method: Restriction Enzyme; 5′ cloning site BamHI (not destroyed); 3′ cloning site NotI (not destroyed)
  Sequencing primers: 5′ CMV-F; 3′ BGH rev
Terms and licenses: Academic/Nonprofit Terms; Industry Terms: Not Available to Industry
Depositor comments: Has 12-bp sequence upstream of the initiating ATG codon matching the consensus Kozak initiator sequence.
How to cite: pcDNA3-S33Y Beta-catenin was a gift from Eric Fearon (Addgene plasmid # 19286 ; http://n2t.net/addgene:19286 ; RRID:Addgene_19286)
