>Addgene plasmid #19286 | pcDNA3-S33Y Beta-catenin | addgene partial sequence | sequence record 101715 | CMV-F 5'-CGCAAATGGGCGGTAGGCGTG-3'
CTATATAAGCAGAGCTCTCTGGCTAACTAGAGAACCCACTGCTTACTGGCTTATCGAAATTAATACGACT
CACTATAGGGAGACCCAAGCTTGGTACCGAGCTCGGATCCCCAGCGTGGACAATGGCTACTCAAGCTGAT
TTGATGGAGTTGGACATGGCCATGGAACCAGACAGAAAAGCGGCTGTTAGTCACTGGCAGCAACAGTCTT
ACCTGGACTATGGAATCCATTCTGGTGCCACTACCACAGCTCCTTCTCTGAGTGGTAAAGGCAATCCTGA
GGAAGAGGATGTGGATACCTCCCAAGTCCTGTATGAGTGGGAACAGGGATTTTCTCAGTCCTTCACTCAA
GAACAAGTAGCTGATATTGATGGACAGTATGCAATGACTCGAGCTCAGAGGGTACGAGCTGCTATGTTCC
CTGAGACATTAGATGAGGGCATGCAGATCCCATCTACACAGTTTGATGCTGCTCATCCCACTAATGTCCA
GCGTTTGGCTGAACCATCACAGATGCTGAAA
[571 nt withheld, positions 522-1092]
