>Addgene plasmid #19286 | pcDNA3-S33Y Beta-catenin | addgene partial sequence | sequence record 101716 | BGH-rev 5'-TAGAAGGCACAGTCGAGG-3'
TTTAGGTGACACTATAGAATAGGGCCCTCTAGATGCATGCTCGAGCGGCCGCTTACTTGTCATCGTCGTC
CTTGTAGTCCAGGTCAGTATCAAACCAGGCCAGCTGATTGCTGTCACCTGGAGGCAGCCCATCCATGAGG
TCCTGGGCATGCCCCAGATCTGGCAGCCCATCAACTGGATAGTCAGCACCAGGGTGGTGGCCACCCATCT
CATGTTCCATCATGGGGTCCATACCCAAGGCATCCTGGCCATATCCACCAGAGTGAAAAGAACGATAGCT
AGGATCATCCTGGCGATATCCAAGGGGTTCTCCCTGGGCACCAATATCAAGTCCAAGATCAGCAGTCTCA
TTCCAAGCCATTGGCTCTGTTCTGAAGAGAGAGCTGGTCAGCTCAACTGAAAGCCGTTT
[669 nt withheld, positions 410-1078]
